>Addgene plasmid #161263 | pDONR221-SLC35F4_STOP | addgene full sequence | sequence record 337936 | Addgene NGS Result
CAAATAATGATTTTATTTTGACTGATAGTGACCTGTTCGTTGCAACACATTGATGAGCAATGCTTTTTTA
TAATGCCAACTTTGTACAAAAAAGCAGGCTCCACCATGGACGAGCTGCTGCTGGATCTGTTCCACAAGCT
GACCAGCGGCAGGCAGCTGGCAGCAGGAAACGGACTGTGCGGCATCTCCCACAAGGAGCAGGAAGTGTGG
AAGCCTGGCCACAATATCCTGGTGAAGATGAGGAAGGAGGACAAGTCCCTGGTGTGGCTGATCCACTCTA
CCCTGGCCCGCTACACCCAGGTGACAAACTTTCTGGGCACCTCCAGGAGCTCCGTGACAAGGTGCAAGCC
AGGAGCCAATTGTCCTTCTAGCCACAGCGGCATCTCCCGCCAGCTGTCTCCACTGAGCGTGACAGAGGAT
TCCTCTGCCCCCATCCTGGAGCTGCAGAACCAGGGCAGCTCCGGCGTGTGCGGACACAGGGTGGAGAGGC
AGAATAGAAGCGCCGACGATGGCACCCAGACACACTCCGAGAACTCTAGCCAGGAGAATAGGATCAAGGC
CCGCTGCCTGTCCTGTACCTCTATGGTGCTGAAGGGCATCTGGGGCCTGCTGATCATCCTGAGCGTGTCC
TCTAGCTGGGTGGGCACCACACAGATCGTGAAGATCACATACAAGAACTTCTATTGCCCCTTCTTTATGA
CCTGGTTTTCCACAAACTGGAATATCATGTTCTTTCCCGTGTACTATTCTGGACACCTGGCAACCGCACA
GGAGAAGCAGTCTCCAATGAAGAAGTTCCGGGAGTGTAGCAGAATCTTTGGCGAGGACGGCCTGACCCTG
AAGCTGTTCCTGAAGCGGACAGCCCCATTTTCCATCCTGTGGACCCTGACAAACTACCTGTATCTGCTGG
CCCTGAAGAAGCTGACCGCCACAGACGTGTCTGCCCTGTTCTGCTGTAATAAGGCCTTCGTGTTTCTGCT
GAGCTGGATCGTGCTGAAGGATCGGTTTATGGGCGTGAGAATCGTGGCCGCCATCATGGCCATCACCGGC
ATCGTGATGATGGCCTACGCCGACAATTTCCACGCCGATAGCATCATCGGAGTGGCCTTTGCCGTGGGAA
GCGCCTCCACCTCTGCCCTGTATAAGGTGCTGTTCAAGATGTTTCTGGGATCCGCCAACTTCGGAGAGGC
AGCACACTTCGTGAGCACCCTGGGCTTCTTTAATCTGATCTTCATCAGCTTTACCCCAGTGATCCTGTAC
TTCACAAAGGTGGAGCACTGGTCCTCTTTTGCCGCCCTGCCATGGGGATGCCTGTGCGGAATGGCCGGCC
TGTGGCTGGCCTTCAACATCCTGGTGAATGTGGGCGTGGTGCTGACCTATCCTATCCTGATCAGCATCGG
CACAGTGCTGTCCGTGCCAGGAAACGCAGCAGTGGATCTGCTGAAGCAGGAAGTGATCTTCAACGTGGTG
CGGCTGGCCGCCACCATCATCATCTGCATCGGCTTTCTGCTGATGCTGCTGCCTGAGGAGTGGGACGAGA
TCACACTGAGATTCATCAACTCTCTGAAGGAGAAGAAGAGCGAGGAGCACGTGGACGATGTGACCGATCC
ATCCATCCACCTGAGGGGAAGAGGAAGGGCAAATGGAACAGTGAGCATCCCTCTGGCCTAAGACCCAGCT
TTCTTGTACAAAGTTGGCATTATAAGAAAGCATTGCTTATCAATTTGTTGCAACGAACAGGTCACTATCA
GTCAAAATAAAATCATTATTTGCCATCCAGCTGATATCCCCTATAGTGAGTCGTATTACATGGTCATAGC
TGTTTCCTGGCAGCTCTGGCCCGTGTCTCAAAATCTCTGATGTTACATTGCACAAGATAAAAATATATCA
TCATGAACAATAAAACTGTCTGCTTACATAAACAGTAATACAAGGGGTGTTATGAGCCATATTCAACGGG
AAACGTCGAGGCCGCGATTAAATTCCAACATGGATGCTGATTTATATGGGTATAAATGGGCTCGCGATAA
TGTCGGGCAATCAGGTGCGACAATCTATCGCTTGTATGGGAAGCCCGATGCGCCAGAGTTGTTTCTGAAA
CATGGCAAAGGTAGCGTTGCCAATGATGTTACAGATGAGATGGTCAGACTAAACTGGCTGACGGAATTTA
TGCCTCTTCCGACCATCAAGCATTTTATCCGTACTCCTGATGATGCATGGTTACTCACCACTGCGATCCC
CGGAAAAACAGCATTCCAGGTATTAGAAGAATATCCTGATTCAGGTGAAAATATTGTTGATGCGCTGGCA
GTGTTCCTGCGCCGGTTGCATTCGATTCCTGTTTGTAATTGTCCTTTTAACAGCGATCGCGTATTTCGTC
TCGCTCAGGCGCAATCACGAATGAATAACGGTTTGGTTGATGCGAGTGATTTTGATGACGAGCGTAATGG
CTGGCCTGTTGAACAAGTCTGGAAAGAAATGCATAAACTTTTGCCATTCTCACCGGATTCAGTCGTCACT
CATGGTGATTTCTCACTTGATAACCTTATTTTTGACGAGGGGAAATTAATAGGTTGTATTGATGTTGGAC
GAGTCGGAATCGCAGACCGATACCAGGATCTTGCCATCCTATGGAACTGCCTCGGTGAGTTTTCTCCTTC
ATTACAGAAACGGCTTTTTCAAAAATATGGTATTGATAATCCTGATATGAATAAATTGCAGTTTCATTTG
ATGCTCGATGAGTTTTTCTAATCAGAATTGGTTAATTGGTTGTAACACTGGCAGAGCATTACGCTGACTT
GACGGGACGGCGCAAGCTCATGACCAAAATCCCTTAACGTGAGTTACGCGTCGTTCCACTGAGCGTCAGA
CCCCGTAGAAAAGATCAAAGGATCTTCTTGAGATCCTTTTTTTCTGCGCGTAATCTGCTGCTTGCAAACA
AAAAAACCACCGCTACCAGCGGTGGTTTGTTTGCCGGATCAAGAGCTACCAACTCTTTTTCCGAAGGTAA
CTGGCTTCAGCAGAGCGCAGATACCAAATACTGTTCTTCTAGTGTAGCCGTAGTTAGGCCACCACTTCAA
GAACTCTGTAGCACCGCCTACATACCTCGCTCTGCTAATCCTGTTACCAGTGGCTGCTGCCAGTGGCGAT
AAGTCGTGTCTTACCGGGTTGGACTCAAGACGATAGTTACCGGATAAGGCGCAGCGGTCGGGCTGAACGG
GGGGTTCGTGCACACAGCCCAGCTTGGAGCGAACGACCTACACCGAACTGAGATACCTACAGCGTGAGCT
ATGAGAAAGCGCCACGCTTCCCGAAGGGAGAAAGGCGGACAGGTATCCGGTAAGCGGCAGGGTCGGAACA
GGAGAGCGCACGAGGGAGCTTCCAGGGGGAAACGCCTGGTATCTTTATAGTCCTGTCGGGTTTCGCCACC
TCTGACTTGAGCGTCGATTTTTGTGATGCTCGTCAGGGGGGCGGAGCCTATGGAAAAACGCCAGCAACGC
GGCCTTTTTACGGTTCCTGGCCTTTTGCTGGCCTTTTGCTCACATGTTCTTTCCTGCGTTATCCCCTGAT
TCTGTGGATAACCGTATTACCGCCTTTGAGTGAGCTGATACCGCTCGCCGCAGCCGAACGACCGAGCGCA
GCGAGTCAGTGAGCGAGGAAGCGGAAGAGCGCCCAATACGCAAACCGCCTCTCCCCGCGCGTTGGCCGAT
TCATTAATGCAGCTGGCACGACAGGTTTCCCGACTGGAAAGCGGGCAGTGAGCGCAACGCAATTAATACG
CGTACCGCTAGCCAGGAAGAGTTTGTAGAAACGCAAAAAGGCCATCCGTCAGGATGGCCTTCTGCTTAGT
TTGATGCCTGGCAGTTTATGGCGGGCGTCCTGCCCGCCACCCTCCGGGCCGTTGCTTCACAACGTTCAAA
TCCGCTCCCGGCGGATTTGTCCTACTCAGGAGAGCGTTCACCGACAAACAACAGATAAAACGAAAGGCCC
AGTCTTCCGACTGAGCCTTTCGTTTTATTTGATGCCTGGCAGTTCCCTACTCTCGCGTTAACGCTAGCAT
GGATGTTTTCCCAGTCACGACGTTGTAAAACGACGGCCAGTCTTAAGCTCGGGCCC
Features (pLannotate 1.2.2; 10 found; start..end, strand, type, name):
      1..100     +  protein_bind   attL1: mutant version of attL; recombination site for the Gateway® LR reaction LR Clonase™
    106..1668    +  CDS            SLC35F4: S35F4_HUMAN - Also known as C14orf36. Experimental evidence at transcript level: Swiss-Prot protein existence level 2. Putative solute transporter. From Homo sapiens (Human).
   1673..1772    -  protein_bind   attL2: mutant version of attL; recombination site for the Gateway® LR reaction LR Clonase™
   1790..1808    -  promoter       T7 promoter: promoter for bacteriophage T7 RNA polymerase
   1942..2751    +  CDS            KanR: aminoglycoside phosphotransferase; aph(3')-Ia; confers resistance to kanamycin in bacteria or G418 (Geneticin®) in eukaryotes
   2898..3486    +  rep_origin     ori: high-copy-number ColE1/pMB1/pBR322/pUC origin of replication
   3669..3761    +  CDS            lacI (fragment): lac repressor; lacI; The lac repressor binds to the lac operator to inhibit transcription in E. coli. This inhibition can be relieved by adding lactose or isopropyl-β-D-thiogalactopyranoside (IPTG).
   3816..3843    -  terminator     rrnB T2 terminator: transcription terminator T2 from the E. coli rrnB gene
   3975..4018    +  terminator     rrnB T1 terminator: Escherichia coli rrnB; transcription terminator T1 from the E. coli rrnB gene
   4065..4101    -  CDS            lacZα (fragment): LacZα fragment of β-galactosidase; lacZ fragment
