[The description below was written by a language model from this plasmid's Addgene catalogue record and pLannotate feature annotations shown in this document.]
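Description:
pDONR221-SLC35F4_STOP is a Gateway entry clone built on the pDONR221 backbone, carrying a codon-optimized open reading frame for human SLC35F4 (also known as C14orf36 or FLJ37712), a putative solute transporter of the SLC35 family. The sequenced plasmid is about 4.1 kb and is maintained in E. coli through a high-copy ColE1/pUC-type origin of replication, with selection by a kanamycin resistance gene (aminoglycoside phosphotransferase). Although the catalogue lists the vector type as mammalian expression, the feature table shows no eukaryotic promoter or polyadenylation signal. The plasmid therefore serves as a shuttle for the ORF rather than as an expression construct in its own right.

The SLC35F4 coding sequence of roughly 1.56 kb sits between attL1 and attL2 recombination sites. This arrangement allows directional transfer by an LR Clonase reaction into any attR-containing destination vector, which then supplies the promoter, tags and selection markers. This version keeps a STOP codon at the end of the ORF, so it suits native, untagged or N-terminally tagged expression; a companion clone without the stop codon exists for C-terminal fusions. Other annotated backbone elements are a T7 promoter next to attL2 and oriented toward the insert on the opposite strand, rrnB T1 and T2 terminators that insulate the cloning region from read-through transcription, and short residual lacI and lacZα fragments with no evident functional role. M13 forward and reverse primer sites flank the insert for sequence verification. The plasmid belongs to a large consortium collection of SLC transporter clones made to support systematic functional study and drug discovery on this protein family.
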