Addgene plasmid #161263: pDONR221-SLC35F4_STOP
Purpose: Gateway entry clone with codon-optimized ORF sequence for subcloning into custom expression vectors. Contains a STOP codon at the end of the codon-optimized ORF sequence.
Depositing lab: RESOLUTE Consortium & Giulio Superti-Furga. Depositing organization: CeMM Research Center for Molecular Medicine. Publication: The RESOLUTE consortium: unlocking SLC transporters for drug discovery. Superti-Furga G, Lackner D, Wiedmer T, Ingles-Prieto A, Barbosa B, Girardi E, Goldmann U, Gurtl B, Klavins K, Klimek C, Lindinger S, Lineiro-Retes E, Muller AC, Onstein S, Redinger G, Reil D, Sedlyarov V, Wolf G, Crawford M, Everley R, ... Steppan CM. Nat Rev Drug Discov. 2020 Jul;19(7):429-430. doi: 10.1038/d41573-020-00056-6. PubMed 32265506.
Backbone
  Vector backbone: pDONR221
  Backbone manufacturer: ThermoFisher Scientific
  Backbone size w/o insert (bp): 2550
  Vector type: Mammalian Expression
Growth in bacteria
  Bacterial resistance: Kanamycin, 50 μg/mL
  Growth temperature: 37°C
  Growth strain: NEB Stable
  Copy number: High Copy
Gene/Insert
  Gene/Insert name: SLC35F4 (alt name: FLJ37712, C14orf36)
  Species: H. sapiens (human)
  Insert size (bp): 1566
  Entrez Gene: SLC35F4 (a.k.a. C14orf36, FLJ37712, c14_5373)
  Cloning method: Gateway Cloning
  Sequencing primers: 5′ M13-fwd; 3′ M13-rev
Terms and licenses: Academic/Nonprofit Terms; Industry Terms
Depositor comments: This plasmid contains a STOP codon at the end of the codon-optimized ORF. For the version of this plasmid that does not contain a STOP codon, please see Addgene plasmid 132097 For more information on the full Resolute plasmid collection, please see www.addgene.org/depositor-collections/re-solute/. Please provide your feedback on this plasmid to the RESOLUTE consortium by filling out their RESOLUTE repository feedback form: https://forms.office.com/Pages/ResponsePage.aspx?id=0e05yklzmkS7rjFGQL4N7z4feCLQvEJAmVcOCM_u885UN1JJRko0Ukg4TVQwNTZLOUxPQVJWT1NHUCQlQCN0PWcu
How to cite: pDONR221-SLC35F4_STOP was a gift from RESOLUTE Consortium & Giulio Superti-Furga (Addgene plasmid # 161263 ; http://n2t.net/addgene:161263 ; RRID:Addgene_161263)
