>Addgene plasmid #161263 | pDONR221-SLC35F4_STOP | depositor partial sequence | sequence record 312461 | Codon-optimized ORF of SLC35F4
ATGGACGAGCTGCTGCTGGATCTGTTCCACAAGCTGACCAGCGGCAGGCAGCTGGCAGCAGGAAACGGAC
TGTGCGGCATCTCCCACAAGGAGCAGGAAGTGTGGAAGCCTGGCCACAATATCCTGGTGAAGATGAGGAA
GGAGGACAAGTCCCTGGTGTGGCTGATCCACTCTACCCTGGCCCGCTACACCCAGGTGACAAACTTTCTG
GGCACCTCCAGGAGCTCCGTGACAAGGTGCAAGCCAGGAGCCAATTGTCCTTCTAGCCACAGCGGCATCT
CCCGCCAGCTGTCTCCACTGAGCGTGACAGAGGATTCCTCTGCCCCCATCCTGGAGCTGCAGAACCAGGG
CAGCTCCGGCGTGTGCGGACACAGGGTGGAGAGGCAGAATAGAAGCGCCGACGATGGCACCCAGACACAC
TCCGAGAACTCTAGCCAGGAGAATAGGATCAAGGCCCGCTGCCTGTCCTGTACCTCTATGGTGCTGAAGG
GCATCTGGGGCCTGCTGATCATCCTGAGCGTGTCCTCTAGCTGGGTGGGCACCACACAGATCGTGAAGAT
CACATACAAGAACTTCTATTGCCCCTTCTTTATGACCTGGTTTTCCACAAACTGGAATATCATGTTCTTT
CCCGTGTACTATTCTGGACACCTGGCAACCGCACAGGAGAAGCAGTCTCCAATGAAGAAGTTCCGGGAGT
GTAGCAGAATCTTTGGCGAGGACGGCCTGACCCTGAAGCTGTTCCTGAAGCGGACAGCCCCATTTTCCAT
CCTGTGGACCCTGACAAACTACCTGTATCTGCTGGCCCTGAAGAAGCTGACCGCCACAGACGTGTCTGCC
CTGTTCTGCTGTAATAAGGCCTTCGTGTTTCTGCTGAGCTGGATCGTGCTGAAGGATCGGTTTATGGGCG
TGAGAATCGTGGCCGCCATCATGGCCATCACCGGCATCGTGATGATGGCCTACGCCGACAATTTCCACGC
CGATAGCATCATCGGAGTGGCCTTTGCCGTGGGAAGCGCCTCCACCTCTGCCCTGTATAAGGTGCTGTTC
AAGATGTTTCTGGGATCCGCCAACTTCGGAGAGGCAGCACACTTCGTGAGCACCCTGGGCTTCTTTAATC
TGATCTTCATCAGCTTTACCCCAGTGATCCTGTACTTCACAAAGGTGGAGCACTGGTCCTCTTTTGCCGC
CCTGCCATGGGGATGCCTGTGCGGAATGGCCGGCCTGTGGCTGGCCTTCAACATCCTGGTGAATGTGGGC
GTGGTGCTGACCTATCCTATCCTGATCAGCATCGGCACAGTGCTGTCCGTGCCAGGAAACGCAGCAGTGG
ATCTGCTGAAGCAGGAAGTGATCTTCAACGTGGTGCGGCTGGCCGCCACCATCATCATCTGCATCGGCTT
TCTGCTGATGCTGCTGCCTGAGGAGTGGGACGAGATCACACTGAGATTCATCAACTCTCTGAAGGAGAAG
AAGAGCGAGGAGCACGTGGACGATGTGACCGATCCATCCATCCACCTGAGGGGAAGAGGAAGGGCAAATG
GAACAGTGAGCATCCCTCTGGCCTAA
